Addgene plasmid #238484: pT7-ZoAl-ENT-3xF-ORF
Purpose: For production of C-term flag-tagged ZoAl EN-tuned ORF mRNA for mRNA transfection in PRINT
Depositing lab: Kathleen Collins. Depositing organization: University of California, Berkeley. Publication: Harnessing eukaryotic retroelement proteins for transgene insertion into human safe-harbor loci. Zhang X, Van Treeck B, Horton CA, McIntyre JJR, Palm SM, Shumate JL, Collins K. Nat Biotechnol. 2024 Feb 20. doi: 10.1038/s41587-024-02137-y. PubMed 38379101.
Backbone
  Vector backbone: pUC57min
  Vector type: IVT template
Growth in bacteria
  Bacterial resistance: Ampicillin, 100 μg/mL
  Growth temperature: 37°C
  Growth strain: DH5alpha
  Copy number: High Copy
Gene/Insert
  Gene/Insert name: R2 retroelement mRNA
  Species: Zonotrichia albicollis
  Mutation: R1103A
  Tag / fusion protein: 3x-Flag (C terminal on insert)
  Cloning method: Gibson Cloning
  Sequencing primers: 5′ CAGGGTTATTGTCTCATGAGCGGATAC
Terms and licenses: Academic/Nonprofit Terms; Industry Terms: Not Available to Industry
How to cite: pT7-ZoAl-ENT-3xF-ORF was a gift from Kathleen Collins (Addgene plasmid # 238484 ; http://n2t.net/addgene:238484 ; RRID:Addgene_238484)
