[The description below was written by a language model from this plasmid's Addgene catalogue record and pLannotate feature annotations shown in this document.]
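Description:
pT7-ZoAl-ENT-3xF-ORF is an in vitro transcription template built on the small pUC57min cloning backbone. It is propagated in E. coli as a high-copy plasmid through its ColE1/pUC-type origin and selected with ampicillin via the β-lactamase gene and its native bla promoter. It has no mammalian promoter or eukaryotic replication or selection elements. This fits its role as a DNA template for making mRNA rather than as a vector expressed directly in cells.

The payload, inserted by Gibson cloning, is the open reading frame of the R2 retroelement protein from the white-throated sparrow, Zonotrichia albicollis. It sits downstream of a bacteriophage T7 promoter, so T7 RNA polymerase can produce run-off mRNA. The protein carries an R1103A substitution, which the record describes as an "EN-tuned" variant, presumably referring to the endonuclease activity of the R2 protein. It is fused at its C terminus to a 3xFLAG epitope for detection or immunopurification. The automated annotation marks the T7 promoter, the 3xFLAG tag near the end of the coding region, the origin and the ampicillin cassette, but it does not annotate the R2 ORF itself. A very short match labelled HSF1 near the start of the transcript is most likely a spurious hit. Untranslated regions and any encoded poly(A) tract are not described in the record.

The stated use is production of FLAG-tagged ZoAl ORF mRNA for transfection in PRINT. In this approach, the retroelement protein is supplied as mRNA to insert transgenes into human safe-harbor loci.
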