Features (pLannotate 1.2.2; 6 found; start..end, strand, type, name):
     52..68      +  promoter       T7 promoter (fragment): promoter for bacteriophage T7 RNA polymerase
    140..156     +  CDS            HSF1 (fragment): C-terminal activation domain from the human heat shock transcription factor HSF1
   3636..3701    +  CDS            3xFLAG: three tandem FLAG® epitope tags, followed by an enterokinase cleavage site
   4116..4704    -  rep_origin     ori: high-copy-number ColE1/pMB1/pBR322/pUC origin of replication
   4875..5735    -  CDS            AmpR: β-lactamase; bla; confers resistance to ampicillin, carbenicillin, and related antibiotics
   5736..12      -  promoter       AmpR promoter (across the origin): bla
>Addgene plasmid #238484 | pT7-ZoAl-ENT-3xF-ORF | addgene full sequence | sequence record 476589 | Addgene NGS Result
AGGGGTTCCGCGCACATTTCCCCGAAAAGTGCCACCTGACGTCCCAATGATTAATACGACTCACTATAAG
GAATAAACTAGTATTCTTCTGGTCCCCACAGACTCAGAGAGAACCCGCCACCATGGATAACATCGTGAAG
GTGACCGTGCCCGACAAGAATCCCCCTTGTCCTTGCTGTGGCGTGCGCCTGAACAGCGTGCTGGCACTGA
TCGAGCACCTGAAGGGCTCCCACGGAAGGAGAAGGGTGTGCTTCCGCTGTGCCAAGTGCGGCCGGGAGAA
CTTTAATCACCACAGCACCGTGTGTCACTACGCCAAGTGCAAGGGCCCACAGATCGAGAGACCACCCGTG
GGCGAGTGGATCTGTGAGGTGTGCGGCAGGGATTTCACCACAAAGATCGGCCTGGGCCAGCACAAGCGCC
ACATGCACGCCATGGTGCGCAACCAGGAGCGGATCGACGCCAGCCAGCCCAAGGAGACCTCCAATCGCGG
CGCCCACAAGCGGTGCTGGACAAAGGAGGAGGAGGAGCTGCTGATGAAGCTGGAGGTGCAGTTTGAGAAC
CACAAGAACATCAATAAGCTGATCGCCGAGCAGCTGACCACAAAGACCGCCAAGCAGATCTCCGATAAGC
GCCGGATGCTGCTGAAGAAGGGCAGAGGCACCACAGGCAACCTGGAGACAGAGCCTGGCATGAGCCACCA
GTCCCAGGCCAAGGTGAAGGACAATGGACTGGGAGGCGATCACCTGCCAGGAGGACCTGTGGTGGACAAG
GGCACCATCGGCAAGCCAGGCCAGCACCTGGACACCGATAATTCTCACCAGATCACAGCAGGCAAGAAGA
AGGGAGGAGGACTGCAGGCCAGATACAGAAGGCGCATCATGAAGAGGCTGGCCGCCGGCACCATCAACAT
CTTCCCAAAGGTGTTTAAGGAGCTGATCAACGACCAGGAGGCCAGGCCCCTGATCAATCAGACCACAGAG
GACTGTTTCGGCCTGCTGGATTCCGCCTGCCAGATCAGAACCGCCCTGAGGGAGAAGGGCAAGTCTCAGG
AGGAGCGGCCCAGAAAGCAGTACCAGAAGTGGATGAAGAAGCGCGCCATCAAGCGGGGCGACTATCTGCG
GTTCCAGAGACTGTTTCACCTGGATAGAGGCAAGCTGGCCAGGATCATCCTGGACAACACCGAGTCCCTG
TCTTGTGATATCAGCCCTTCCGAGATCTACAGCGTGTTCAAGGCCCGCTGGGAGACACCAGGCCACTTCA
ATGGCCTGGGCGATTTTGAGATCAAGGGCAAGGCCAACAATAAGGCCTTCCGGGACTTTATCACCGCCAA
GGAGATCGAGAAGAACGTGAGAGAGATGTCTAAGGGCAGCGCACCAGGACCTGATGGAATCGCCCTGGGC
GACATCAAGAAGATGGACCCCGGCTATTCTCGGACCGCCGAGCTGTTTAATCTGTGGCTGACAGCCGGCG
ACATCCCAGATATGGTGAGGGGATGCAGGACCGTGCTGATCCCAAAGAGCACCACACCCGAGCGCCTGAA
GGACATCAACAATTGGCGGCCCATCACAATCGGCTCCATCCTGCTGAGACTGTTCTCTAGGATCATCACC
GCCAGAATGACAAAGGCATGTCCACTGAACCCAAGGCAGAGGGGCTTTATCTCCGCACCAGGCTGCTCTG
AGAACCTGAAGCTGCTGCAGAGCATCATCAGGACCGCCAAGAATGAGCACAAGCCCCTGGGCGTGATCTT
CGTGGACATCGCCAAGGCCTTTGATACAGTGTCCCACCAGCACATCATCCACGTGCTGCAGCAGCGGAGA
GTGGACCCCCACATCGTGGGCCTGGTGAACAATATGTACAAGGACATCTCCACCTATGTGACCACAAAGA
AGAACACCCACACAGACAAGATCCAGATCAGAGTGGGCGTGAAGCAGGGCGATCCTCTGTCTCCACTGCT
GTTCAATCTGGCCATGGACCCACTGCTGTGTAAGCTGGAGGAGAGCGGCAAGGGCTTCCACAGGGGCCAG
AGCTCCATCACCGCCATGGCCTTTGCCGACGATCTGGTGCTGCTGTCTGATAGCTGGGAGAACATGAAGG
AGAATATCAAGATCCTGGAGACATTCTGTAATCTGACCGGCCTAAAGACACAGGGCCAGAAGTGCCACGG
CTTTTACATCAAGCCTACCAAGGACTCCTATACAATCAACAATTGCCCAGCCTGGACCATCAACGGCACA
CCTCTGAACATGATCAATCCAGGCGAGTCTGAGAAGTACCTGGGACTGCAGATCGACCCATGGACCGGCG
TGGCCAAGTATGATCTGAGCACAAAGCTGAAGATCTGGCTGGAGTCCATCGACAGGGCCCCCCTGAAGCC
TCTGCAGAAGCTGGATATCCTGAAAACCTACACAATCCCCCGCCTGACCTATCTGGCCGATCACAGCGAG
ATGAAGGCAGGAGCACTGGAGGCACTGGACCAGCAGATCAGGACCGCCGTGAAGGATTGGCTGCACCTGC
CTTCCTGCACATGTGACGCCATCCTGTACGTGTCTACCAGGGATGGAGGACTGGGAGTGACAAAGCTGGC
AGGACTGATCCCATCTGTGCAGGCAAGGAGGCTGCACAGGATCGCACAGAGCCCTGACGAGACCATGAAG
GATTTCCTGGAGAAGGCCCAGATGGAGAAGATGTACGAGAAGCTGTGGGTGCAGGCCGGCGGCAAGAAGA
AGGGCATGCCATCCATCTGGGAGGCCCTGCCCATGACAGTGCCTCCAACCAACACAGGCAATCTGTCTGA
GTGGGAGGCCCCAAATCCCAAGAGCAAGTATCCTAAGCCATGCGACTGGCGGAGAAAGGAGCTGAAGAAG
TGGACCAAGCTGGAGAGCCAGGGCAGAGGCGTGAAGAACTTTAGGAATGACACAATCTCCAACGATTGGA
TTCAGTACTATAGGCGCATCCCACACCGCAAGCTGCTGACCGCCATCCAGCTGCGCGCCAACGTGTACCC
AACAAGGGAGTTCCTGGCACGGGGCAGAGGCGATAATTATGTGAAGTTTTGTCGGCACTGCGAGGCCGAC
CTGGAGACCTGTGGCCACATCATCGGCTTCTGCCCCGTGACAAAGGACGCCCGGATCAAGAGACACAACA
GGATCTGTGATAGACTGTGCGAGGAGGCAGCAAAGAGGGAGTGGGTGGTGTTTAAGGAGCCCCACCTGAG
GGACGCCACCACAGAGCTGTTCAAGCCTGATGTGATCTTTGTGAAGGAGGACAGGGCACTGGTGGTGGAT
GTGACCGTGCGGTACGAGTCCGCCAAGACCACACTGGAGGCTGCCGCCATGGAGAAGGTGGATAAGTATA
AGCACCTGGAGGCCGAGGTGAAGGAGCTGACAAATGCCAAGGACGTGGTGTTCATGGGATTTCCACTGGG
AGCAGCGGGCAAGTTCTACAAGGGCAACTTTAATCTGCTGGAGACCCTGGGCCTGCCTAAGACAAGACAG
CTGTCTGTGGCCAAGACCCTGAGCACCTACGCCCTGATGTCTAGCGTGGACATCGTGCACATGTTCGCCT
CCAGGTCTCGCAAGCCTAACGTGCATATGGGTGGAGGTAGCGGGGGCAGTGGAGGGATGGGGAGCGACTA
CAAAGACCATGACGGTGATTATAAAGATCATGACATCGATTACAAGGATGACGATGACAAGAAGTGATGA
CCTCGAGCTGGTACTGCATGCACGCAATGCTAGCTGCCCCTTTCCCGTCCTGGGTACCCCGAGTCTCCCC
CGACCTCGGGTCCCAGGTATGCTCCCACCTCCACCTGCCCCACTCACCACCTCTGCTAGTTCCAGACACC
TCCCAAGCACGCAGCAATGCAGCTCAAAACGCTTAGCCTAGCCACACCCCCACGGGAAACAGCAGTGATT
AACCTTTAGCAATAAACGAAAGTTTAACTAAGCTATACTAACCCCAGGGTTGGTCAATTTCGTGCCAGCC
ACACCCTGGAGCTAGCAAAAAAAAAAAAAAAAAAAAAAAAAAAAAAAAGTCTTCATCGGAAAGAACATGT
GAGCAAAAGGCCAGCAAAAGGCCAGGAACCGTAAAAAGGCCGCGTTGCTGGCGTTTTTCCATAGGCTCCG
CCCCCCTGACGAGCATCACAAAAATCGACGCTCAAGTCAGAGGTGGCGAAACCCGACAGGACTATAAAGA
TACCAGGCGTTTCCCCCTGGAAGCTCCCTCGTGCGCTCTCCTGTTCCGACCCTGCCGCTTACCGGATACC
TGTCCGCCTTTCTCCCTTCGGGAAGCGTGGCGCTTTCTCATAGCTCACGCTGTAGGTATCTCAGTTCGGT
GTAGGTCGTTCGCTCCAAGCTGGGCTGTGTGCACGAACCCCCCGTTCAGCCCGACCGCTGCGCCTTATCC
GGTAACTATCGTCTTGAGTCCAACCCGGTAAGACACGACTTATCGCCACTGGCAGCAGCCACTGGTAACA
GGATTAGCAGAGCGAGGTATGTAGGCGGTGCTACAGAGTTCTTGAAGTGGTGGCCTAACTACGGCTACAC
TAGAAGAACAGTATTTGGTATCTGCGCTCTGCTGAAGCCAGTTACCTTCGGAAAAAGAGTTGGTAGCTCT
TGATCCGGCAAACAAACCACCGCTGGTAGCGGTGGTTTTTTTGTTTGCAAGCAGCAGATTACGCGCAGAA
AAAAAGGATCTCAAGAAGATCCTTTGATCTTTTCTACGGGGTCTGACGCTCAGTGGAACGAAAACTCACG
TTAAGGGATTTTGGTCATGAGATTATCAAAAAGGATCTTCACCTAGATCCTTTTAAATTAAAAATGAAGT
TTTAAATCAATCTAAAGTATATATGAGTAAACTTGGTCTGACAGTTACCAATGCTTAATCAGTGAGGCAC
CTATCTCAGCGATCTGTCTATTTCGTTCATCCATAGTTGCCTGACTCCCCGTCGTGTAGATAACTACGAT
ACGGGAGGGCTTACCATCTGGCCCCAGTGCTGCAATGATACCGCGAGACCCACGCTCACCGGCTCCAGAT
TTATCAGCAATAAACCAGCCAGCCGGAAGGGCCGAGCGCAGAAGTGGTCCTGCAACTTTATCCGCCTCCA
TCCAGTCTATTAATTGTTGCCGGGAAGCTAGAGTAAGTAGTTCGCCAGTTAATAGTTTGCGCAACGTTGT
TGCCATTGCTACAGGCATCGTGGTGTCACGCTCGTCGTTTGGTATGGCTTCATTCAGCTCCGGTTCCCAA
CGATCAAGGCGAGTTACATGATCCCCCATGTTGTGCAAAAAAGCGGTTAGCTCCTTCGGTCCTCCGATCG
TTGTCAGAAGTAAGTTGGCCGCAGTGTTATCACTCATGGTTATGGCAGCACTGCATAATTCTCTTACTGT
CATGCCATCCGTAAGATGCTTTTCTGTGACTGGTGAGTACTCAACCAAGTCATTCTGAGAATAGTGTATG
CGGCGACCGAGTTGCTCTTGCCCGGCGTCAATACGGGATAATACCGCGCCACATAGCAGAACTTTAAAAG
TGCTCATCATTGGAAAACGTTCTTCGGGGCGAAAACTCTCAAGGATCTTACCGCTGTTGAGATCCAGTTC
GATGTAACCCACTCGTGCACCCAACTGATCTTCAGCATCTTTTACTTTCACCAGCGTTTCTGGGTGAGCA
AAAACAGGAAGGCAAAATGCCGCAAAAAAGGGAATAAGGGCGACACGGAAATGTTGAATACTCATACTCT
TCCTTTTTCAATATTATTGAAGCATTTATCAGGGTTATTGTCTCATGAGCGGATACATATTTGAATGTAT
TTAGAAAAATAAACAAAT
